Addgene plasmid #157452: pD649-HAsp-LRFN4-COMP5AP-AviTag-9xHis
Purpose: Mammalian expression of cell-surface protein extracellular domain fused to COMP5AP-AviTag-9xHis. Protein is secreted from cells.
Depositing lab: Chris Garcia. Depositing organization: Stanford University. Publication: A Human IgSF Cell-Surface Interactome Reveals a Complex Network of Protein-Protein Interactions. Wojtowicz WM, Vielmetter J, Fernandes RA, Siepe DH, Eastman CL, Chisholm GB, Cox S, Klock H, Anderson PW, Rue SM, Miller JJ, Glaser SM, Bragstad ML, Vance J, Lam AW, Lesley SA, Zinn K, Garcia KC. Cell. 2020 Aug 20;182(4):1027-1043.e17. doi: 10.1016/j.cell.2020.07.025. PubMed 32822567.
Backbone
  Vector backbone: pD649
  Backbone size w/o insert (bp): 7153
  Vector type: Mammalian Expression
Growth in bacteria
  Bacterial resistance: Ampicillin, 100 μg/mL
  Growth temperature: 37°C
  Growth strain: DH5alpha
  Copy number: High Copy
Gene/Insert
  Gene/Insert name: LRFN4
  Species: H. sapiens (human)
  Insert size (bp): 1506
  Entrez Gene: LRFN4 (a.k.a. SALM3, SALM3., FIGLER6, MGC3103)
  Promoter: CMV/SP6
  Tag / fusion protein: COMP5AP-AviTag-9xHis (C terminal on backbone)
  Cloning method: Restriction Enzyme; 5′ cloning site GCGGCCGC (not destroyed); 3′ cloning site GGCGCGCC (not destroyed)
  Sequencing primers: 5′ ATTTAGGTGACACTATAG; 3′ CGTCGCACTCCATCACGGTG
Resource information
  A portion of this plasmid was derived from a plasmid made by: synthesis by ThermoFisher
Terms and licenses: Academic/Nonprofit Terms; Industry Terms: Not Available to Industry
Depositor comments: Some plasmids in this collection may have an IS4-like element ISVsa5 family transposase upstream of the CMV promoter.
How to cite: pD649-HAsp-LRFN4-COMP5AP-AviTag-9xHis was a gift from Chris Garcia (Addgene plasmid # 157452 ; http://n2t.net/addgene:157452 ; RRID:Addgene_157452)
