[The description below was written by a language model from this plasmid's Addgene catalogue record and pLannotate feature annotations shown in this document.]
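Description:
pD649-HAsp-LRFN4-COMP5AP-AviTag-9xHis is a mammalian expression plasmid built on the pD649 backbone for producing a secreted, tagged form of the extracellular domain of human LRFN4 (also called SALM3), a neuronal cell-surface protein. It is maintained in E. coli as a high-copy plasmid through a ColE1/pUC-type origin and selected with ampicillin via the β-lactamase gene. The feature table also shows an SV40 early/EM7 promoter pair driving a puromycin N-acetyltransferase sequence followed by an SV40 polyadenylation signal, which would allow puromycin selection in mammalian cells. Short kanamycin-resistance, lacZα, ble and f1 ori matches are annotated only as fragments and appear to be backbone remnants.

The expression cassette uses the CMV immediate-early enhancer and promoter, with a fragment of CMV intron A and an SP6 promoter lying upstream of the coding region. The "HAsp" in the name indicates a leader peptide for secretion; the annotation software matched this region partially to an immunoglobulin heavy-chain signal sequence, so its exact identity is not settled by the record. The roughly 1.5 kb LRFN4 ectodomain, cloned between retained NotI and AscI recognition sites, is fused at its C terminus to the coiled-coil region of rat cartilage oligomeric matrix protein, which pentamerises the fusion. This is followed by human placental alkaline phosphatase as an enzymatic reporter, an AviTag for site-specific biotinylation, and a polyhistidine tag (9xHis by name, detected as 8xHis) for purification. A bGH polyadenylation signal ends the transcript.

Such high-avidity, enzyme-labelled ectodomains serve as soluble probes in binding screens, consistent with the associated study mapping interactions among human IgSF cell-surface proteins. The depositor notes that some plasmids in this collection may carry an IS4-like transposase insertion upstream of the CMV promoter, but none is annotated here.
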