Features (pLannotate 1.2.2; 24 found; start..end, strand, type, name):
    119..143     -  CDS            KanR (fragment): aminoglycoside phosphotransferase; aph(3')-Ia; confers resistance to kanamycin
    254..842     +  rep_origin     ori: high-copy-number ColE1/pMB1/pBR322/pUC origin of replication
   1067..1084    +  terminator     rrnB T2 terminator (fragment): transcription terminator T2 from the E. coli rrnB gene
   1109..1128    -  CDS            lacZα (fragment): LacZα fragment of β-galactosidase; lacZ fragment
   1584..1600    +  protein_bind   lac operator: The lac repressor binds to the lac operator to inhibit transcription in E. coli. This inhibition can be relieved by adding lactose or isopropyl-β-D-thiogalactopyranoside (IPTG). lac repressor encoded by lacI
   1843..2146    +  enhancer       CMV enhancer: human cytomegalovirus immediate early enhancer
   2147..2350    +  promoter       CMV promoter: human cytomegalovirus (CMV) immediate early promoter
   2486..2529    +  intron         CMV intron (fragment): modified intron A from human cytomegalovirus
   2581..2599    +  promoter       SP6 promoter: promoter for bacteriophage SP6 RNA polymerase
   2603..2640    +  CDS            IgH signal sequence (fragment): signal sequence from the mouse immunoglobulin heavy chain variable region
   2740..4254    +  CDS            LRFN4 (fragment): LRFN4_HUMAN - Also known as SALM3. Experimental evidence at protein level: Swiss-Prot protein existence level 1. Promotes neurite outgrowth in hippocampal neurons. May play a role in redistributing DLG4 to the cell periphery (By similarity). From Homo sapiens (Human).
   4351..4530    +  CDS            Comp (fragment): COMP_RAT - Experimental evidence at protein level: Swiss-Prot protein existence level 1. May play a role in the structural integrity of cartilage via its interaction with other extracellular matrix proteins such as the collagens and fibronectin. Can mediate the interaction of chondrocytes with the cartilage extracellular matrix through interaction with cell surface integrin receptors. Could play a role in the pathogenesis of osteoarthritis. Potent suppressor of apoptosis in both primary chondrocytes and transformed cells. Suppresses apoptosis by blocking the activation of caspase-3 and by indu
   4518..5970    +  CDS            SEAP (fragment): secreted alkaline phosphatase from human placenta The natural enzyme has a C-terminal transmembrane sequence that is replaced by a GPI anchor.
   5995..6036    +  CDS            AviTag™ (fragment): peptide tag that allows for enzymatic biotinylation
   6040..6063    +  CDS            8xHis: 8xHis affinity tag
   6209..6320    +  polyA_signal   bGH poly(A) signal: bovine growth hormone polyadenylation signal
   6321..6429    +  rep_origin     f1 ori (fragment): f1 bacteriophage origin of replication; arrow indicates direction of (+) strand synthesis
   6443..6772    +  promoter       SV40 promoter: SV40 enhancer and early promoter
   6820..6867    +  promoter       EM7 promoter: synthetic bacterial promoter&nbsp
   6886..7485    +  CDS            PuroR (fragment): puromycin N-acetyltransferase; pac from Streptomyces; confers resistance to puromycin
   7495..7620    +  CDS            ble (fragment): BLE_KLEPN - Experimental evidence at protein level: Swiss-Prot protein existence level 1. Binding protein with a strong affinity to the bleomycin family of antibiotics. Binds to CL990; an antimitotic-antibiotic compound. From Klebsiella pneumoniae.
   7615..7736    +  polyA_signal   SV40 poly(A) signal: SV40 polyadenylation signal
   7789..8649    -  CDS            AmpR: β-lactamase; bla; confers resistance to ampicillin, carbenicillin, and related antibiotics
   8652..89      -  promoter       AmpR promoter (fragment) (across the origin): bla
>Addgene plasmid #157452 | pD649-HAsp-LRFN4-COMP5AP-AviTag-9xHis | depositor full sequence | sequence record 304013 | Full Sequence
TTTCAATATTATTGAAGCATTTATCAGGGTTATTGTCTCATGAGCGGATACATATTTGAATGTATTTAGA
AAAATAAACAAATAGGGGTCAGTGTTACAACCAATTAACCAATTCTGAACATTATCGCGAGCCCATTTAT
ACCTGAATATGGCTCATAACACCCCTTGCTCATGACCAAAATCCCTTAACGTGAGTTACGCGCGCGTCGT
TCCACTGAGCGTCAGACCCCGTAGAAAAGATCAAAGGATCTTCTTGAGATCCTTTTTTTCTGCGCGTAAT
CTGCTGCTTGCAAACAAAAAAACCACCGCTACCAGCGGTGGTTTGTTTGCCGGATCAAGAGCTACCAACT
CTTTTTCCGAAGGTAACTGGCTTCAGCAGAGCGCAGATACCAAATACTGTTCTTCTAGTGTAGCCGTAGT
TAGCCCACCACTTCAAGAACTCTGTAGCACCGCCTACATACCTCGCTCTGCTAATCCTGTTACCAGTGGC
TGCTGCCAGTGGCGATAAGTCGTGTCTTACCGGGTTGGACTCAAGACGATAGTTACCGGATAAGGCGCAG
CGGTCGGGCTGAACGGGGGGTTCGTGCACACAGCCCAGCTTGGAGCGAACGACCTACACCGAACTGAGAT
ACCTACAGCGTGAGCTATGAGAAAGCGCCACGCTTCCCGAAGGGAGAAAGGCGGACAGGTATCCGGTAAG
CGGCAGGGTCGGAACAGGAGAGCGCACGAGGGAGCTTCCAGGGGGAAACGCCTGGTATCTTTATAGTCCT
GTCGGGTTTCGCCACCTCTGACTTGAGCGTCGATTTTTGTGATGCTCGTCAGGGGGGCGGAGCCTATGGA
AAAACGCCAGCAACGCGGCCTTTTTACGGTTCCTGGCCTTTTGCTGGCCTTTTGCTCACATGTTCTTTCC
TGCGTTATCCCCTGATTCTGTGGATAACCGTATTACCGCCTTTGAGTGAGCTGATACCGCTCGCCGCAGC
CGAACGACCGAGCGCAGCGAGTCAGTGAGCGAGGAAGCGGAAGGCGAGAGTAGGGAACTGCCAGGCATCA
AACTAAGCAGAAGGCCCCTGACGGATGGCCTTTTTGCGTTTCTACAAACTCTTTCTGTGTTGTAAAACGA
CGGCCAGTCTTAAGCTCGGGCCCCCTGGGCGGTTCTGATAACGAGTAATCGTTAATCCGCAAATAACGTA
AAAACCCGCTTCGGCGGGTTTTTTTATGGGGGGAGTTTAGGGAAAGAGCATTTGTCAGAATATTTAAGGG
CGCCTGTCACTTTGCTTGATATATGAGAATTATTTAACCTTATAAATGAGAAAAAAGCAACGCACTTTAA
ATAAGATACGTTGCTTTTTCGATTGATGAACACCTATAATTAAACTATTCATCTATTATTTATGATTTTT
TGTATATACAATATTTCTAGTTTGTTAAAGAGAATTAAGAAAATAAATCTCGAAAATAATAAAGGGAAAA
TCAGTTTTTGATATCAAAATTATACATGTCAACGATAATACAAAATATAATACAAACTATAAGATGTTAT
CAGTATTTATTATCATTTAGAATAAATTTTGTGTCGCCCTTAATTGTGAGCGGATAACAATTACGAGCTT
CATGCACAGTGGCGTTGACTCAATATTGGCCATTAGCCATATTATTCATTGGTTATATAGCATAAATCAA
TATTGGCTATTGGCCATTGCATACGTTGTATCTATATCATAATATGTACATTTATATTGGCTCATGTCCA
ATATGACCGCCATGTTGGCATTGATTATTGACTAGTTATTAATAGTAATCAATTACGGGGTCATTAGTTC
ATAGCCCATATATGGAGTTCCGCGTTACATAACTTACGGTAAATGGCCCGCCTGGCTGACCGCCCAACGA
CCCCCGCCCATTGACGTCAATAATGACGTATGTTCCCATAGTAACGCCAATAGGGACTTTCCATTGACGT
CAATGGGTGGAGTATTTACGGTAAACTGCCCACTTGGCAGTACATCAAGTGTATCATATGCCAAGTACGC
CCCCTATTGACGTCAATGACGGTAAATGGCCCGCCTGGCATTATGCCCAGTACATGACCTTATGGGACTT
TCCTACTTGGCAGTACATCTACGTATTAGTCATCGCTATTACCATGGTGATGCGGTTTTGGCAGTACATC
AATGGGCGTGGATAGCGGTTTGACTCACGGGGATTTCCAAGTCTCCACCCCATTGACGTCAATGGGAGTT
TGTTTTGGCACCAAAATCAACGGGACTTTCCAAAATGTCGTAACAACTCCGCCCCATTGACGCAAATGGG
CGGTAGGCGTGTACGGTGGGAGGTCTATATAAGCAGAGCTCGTTTAGTGAACCGTCAGATCGCCTGGAGA
CGCCATCCACGCTGTTTTGACCTCCATAGAAGACACCGGGACCGATCCAGCCTCCGCGGCCGGGAACGGT
GCATTGGAACGCGGATTCCCCGTGCCAAGAGTGACGTAAGTACCGCCTATAGAGTCTATAGGCCCACCCC
CTTGGCTTCGTTAGAACGCGGCTACAATTAATACATAACCTTATGTATCATACACATACGATTTAGGTGA
CACTATAGAATAACATCCACTTTGCCTTTCTCTCCACAGGTGTCCACTCCCAGGTCCAACTGCACCTCGG
TTCTATCGAAAACGCGCCTGCTAGCGCCACCATGAAGACCATCATTGCCCTGAGCTACATCTTCTGCCTG
GTGTTCGCTGCGGCCGCCTGTCCTTTGCCTTGCGTGTGTCAGAATCTGAGCGAGAGCCTGAGCACCCTGT
GTGCCCATAGAGGCCTGCTGTTCGTGCCTCCTAATGTGGACAGACGGACCGTGGAACTGAGACTGGCCGA
CAACTTCATCCAGGCTCTGGGCCCTCCAGACTTCAGAAACATGACCGGCCTGGTGGATCTGACCCTGAGC
AGAAACGCCATCACCAGAATTGGCGCCAGAGCCTTCGGCGACCTGGAAAGCCTGAGAAGCCTGCACCTGG
ACGGCAACAGACTGGTGGAACTCGGCACCGGATCTCTGAGAGGCCCTGTGAATCTGCAGCACCTGATCCT
GAGCGGCAACCAGCTGGGAAGAATTGCCCCTGGCGCCTTCGACGACTTCCTGGAATCTCTGGAAGATCTG
GACCTGAGCTACAACAACCTGAGACAGGTGCCATGGGCCGGCATTGGAGCTATGCCTGCTCTGCACACCC
TGAACCTGGACCACAACCTGATCGATGCTCTGCCTCCTGGCGCTTTTGCTCAGCTGGGACAACTGAGCAG
ACTGGACCTCACCAGCAACAGGCTGGCTACTCTGGCTCCCGATCCTCTGTTTAGCAGAGGCAGAGATGCC
GAGGCCTCTCCTGCTCCTCTGGTGCTGAGCTTTAGCGGCAATCCCCTGCACTGCAACTGCGAGCTGCTGT
GGCTTCGGAGACTGGCTAGACCCGACGATCTGGAAACCTGCGCTTCTCCTCCTGGACTGGCCGGCAGATA
CTTTTGGGCTGTGCCTGAGGGCGAGTTCAGCTGCGAACCTCCTCTGATCGCCAGACACACCCAGAGACTG
TGGGTGCTCGAAGGACAGAGGGCCACACTGAGATGTAGAGCCCTGGGAGATCCCGCTCCTACCATGCATT
GGGTCGGACCCGATGATAGACTCGTGGGCAACAGCAGCAGAGCCAGGGCCTTTCCTAATGGCACCCTGGA
AATCGGCGTTACCGGTGCTGGCGACGCTGGCGGATACACCTGTATCGCTACAAATCCTGCCGGCGAGGCC
ACCGCTAGAGTTGAACTGAGAGTTCTGGCCCTGCCTCACGGCGGAAATAGCTCTGCTGAAGGTGGCAGAC
CCGGACCTTCTGATATTGCCGCCTCTGCCAGAACAGCCGCTGAAGGCGAGGGAACACTGGAATCTGAACC
CGCCGTGCAAGTGACCGAAGTGACAGCCACATCTGGCCTGGTGTCTTGGGGACCTGGTAGACCTGCTGAT
CCCGTGTGGATGTTCCAGATCCAGTACAACAGCTCCGAGGACGAGACACTGATCTACAGAATCGTGCCCG
CCAGCAGCCACCACTTTCTGCTGAAACATCTGGTGCCTGGCGCCGACTACGATCTGTGTCTGCTGGCTCT
TTCTCCTGCCGCCGGTCCTAGTGATCTGACCGCTACAAGACTGCTGGGCTGCGCCCACTTTAGCACCTTG
CCTGCTTCTCCACTGTGTCACGCCCTGCAGGCTCATGTGCTCGGAGGAACACTTGGCGCGCCGGAAGATC
AAGTTGATCCAAGATTGATTGATGGCAAGGGCGGATCTCTGGAGGTGCTGTTCCAGGGACCAGGCGGAAG
CGGCAATCCCGGCGGCGATCTGGCCCCCCAGATGCTGCGCGAGCTGCAGGAGACCAATGCCGCCCTGCAG
GACGTGCGCGAGCTGCTGCGCCACCGCGTGAAGGAGATCACCTTCCTGAAGAACACCGTGATGGAGTGCG
ACGCCTGCGGTATGCAGCCCTCTAGAGGCTCCGGCTCCATCATCCCAGTTGAGGAGGAGAACCCGGACTT
CTGGAACCGCGAGGCAGCCGAGGCCCTGGGTGCCGCCAAGAAGCTGCAGCCTGCACAGACAGCCGCCAAG
AACCTCATCATCTTCCTGGGCGATGGGATGGGGGTGTCTACGGTGACAGCTGCCAGGATCCTAAAAGGGC
AGAAGAAGGACAAACTGGGGCCTGAGATACCCCTGGCCATGGACCGCTTCCCATATGTGGCTCTGTCCAA
GACATACAATGTAGACAAACATGTGCCAGACAGTGGAGCCACAGCCACGGCCTACCTGTGCGGGGTCAAG
GGCAACTTCCAGACCATTGGCTTGAGTGCAGCCGCCCGCTTTAACCAGTGCAACACGACACGCGGCAACG
AGGTCATCTCCGTGATGAATCGGGCCAAGAAAGCAGGGAAGTCAGTGGGAGTGGTAACCACCACACGAGT
GCAGCACGCCTCGCCAGCCGGCACCTACGCCCACACGGTGAACCGCAACTGGTACTCGGACGCCGACGTG
CCTGCCTCGGCCCGCCAGGAGGGGTGCCAGGACATCGCTACGCAGCTCATCTCCAACATGGACATTGACG
TGATCCTAGGTGGAGGCCGAAAGTACATGTTTCGCATGGGAACCCCAGACCCTGAGTACCCAGATGACTA
CAGCCAAGGTGGGACCAGGCTGGACGGGAAGAATCTGGTGCAGGAATGGCTGGCGAAGCGCCAGGGTGCC
CGGTATGTGTGGAACCGCACTGAGCTCATGCAGGCTTCCCTGGACCCGTCTGTGACCCATCTCATGGGTC
TCTTTGAGCCTGGAGACATGAAATACGAGATCCACCGAGACTCCACACTGGACCCCTCCCTGATGGAGAT
GACAGAGGCTGCCCTGCGCCTGCTGAGCAGGAACCCCCGCGGCTTCTTCCTCTTCGTGGAGGGTGGTCGC
ATCGACCATGGTCATCATGAAAGCAGGGCTTACCGGGCACTGACTGAGACGATCATGTTCGACGACGCCA
TTGAGAGGGCGGGCCAGCTCACCAGCGAGGAGGACACGCTGAGCCTCGTCACTGCCGACCACTCCCACGT
CTTCTCCTTCGGAGGCTACCCCCTGCGAGGGAGCTCCATCTTCGGGCTGGCCCCTGGCAAGGCCCGGGAC
AGGAAGGCCTACACGGTCCTCCTATACGGAAACGGTCCAGGCTATGTGCTCAAGGACGGCGCCCGGCCGG
ATGTTACCGAGAGCGAGAGCGGGAGCCCCGAGTATCGGCAGCAGTCAGCAGTGCCCCTGGACGAAGAGAC
CCACGCAGGCGAGGACGTGGCGGTGTTCGCGCGCGGCCCGCAGGCGCACCTGGTTCACGGCGTGCAGGAG
CAGACCTTCATAGCGCACGTCATGGCCTTCGCCGCCTGCCTGGAGCCCTACACCGCCTGCGACCTGGCGC
CCCCCGCCGGCACCACCGACGCCGCGCACCCGGGTGGCGGAGGACTGAACGACATCTTCGAGGCTCAGAA
AATCGAATGGCACGAACATCACCATCACCATCACCATCACCATTAAGGCCGGCCTGTAGTCACTGGCACA
ACGCGTTACCCGGTAAGCCAATCGGGTATACACGGTCGTCATACTGCAGACAGGGTTCTTCTACTTTGCA
AGATAGTCTTGAGTAGTAAAATAAATAGATAGAGAAAATCAGCCTCGACTGTGCCTTCTAGTTGCCAGCC
ATCTGTTGTTTGCCCCTCCCCCGTGCCTTCCTTGACCCTGGAAGGTGCCACTCCCACTGTCCTTTCCTAA
TAAAATGAGGAAATTGCATCACAACACTCAACCCTATCTCGGTCTATTCTTTTGATTTATAAGGGATTTT
GCCGATTTCGGCCTATTGGTTAAAAAATGAGCTGATTTAACAAAAATTTAACGCGAATTAATTCTGTGGA
ATGTGTGTCAGTTAGGGTGTGGAAAGTCCCCAGGCTCCCCAGCAGGCAGAAGTATGCAAAGCATGCATCT
CAATTAGTCAGCAACCAGGTGTGGAAAGTCCCCAGGCTCCCCAGCAGGCAGAAGTATGCAAAGCATGCAT
CTCAATTAGTCAGCAACCATAGTCCCGCCCCTAACTCCGCCCATCCCGCCCCTAACTCCGCCCAGTTCCG
CCCATTCTCCGCCCCATGGCTGACTAATTTTTTTTATTTATGCAGAGGCCGAGGCCGCCTCTGCCTCTGA
GCTATTCCAGAAGTAGTGAGGAGGCTTTTTTGGAGGCCTAGGCTTTTGCAAAAAGCTCCCGGGAGCTTGT
ATATCCATTTTCGGATCTGATCAGCACGTGTTGACAATTAATCATCGGCATAGTATATCGGCATAGTATA
ATACGACAAGGTGAGGAACTAAACCATGACCGAGTACAAGCCCACGGTGCGCCTCGCCACCCGCGACGAC
GTCCCCAGGGCCGTACGCACCCTCGCCGCCGCGTTCGCCGACTACCCCGCCACGCGCCACACCGTCGATC
CGGACCGCCACATCGAGCGGGTCACCGAGCTGCAAGAACTCTTCCTCACGCGCGTCGGGCTCGACATCGG
CAAGGTGTGGGTCGCGGACGACGGCGCCGCGGTGGCGGTCTGGACCACGCCGGAGAGCGTCGAAGCGGGG
GCGGTGTTCGCCGAGATCGGCCCGCGCATGGCCGAGTTGAGCGGTTCCCGGCTGGCCGCGCAGCAACAGA
TGGAAGGCCTCCTGGCGCCGCACCGGCCCAAGGAGCCCGCGTGGTTCCTGGCCACCGTCGGCGTCTCGCC
CGACCACCAGGGCAAGGGTCTGGGCAGCGCCGTCGTGCTCCCCGGAGTGGAGGCGGCCGAGCGCGCCGGG
GTGCCCGCCTTCCTGGAGACATCCGCGCCCCGCAACCTCCCCTTCTACGAGCGGCTCGGCTTCACCGTCA
CCGCCGACGTCGAGGTGCCCGAAGGACCGCGCACCTGGTGCATGACCCGCAAGCCCGGTGCCTGACACGT
GCTACGAGATTTCGATTCCACCGCCGCCTTCTATGAAAGGTTGGGCTTCGGAATCGTTTTCCGGGACGCC
GGCTGGATGATCCTCCAGCGCGGGGATCTCATGCTGGAGTTCTTCGCCCACCCCAACTTGTTTATTGCAG
CTTATAATGGTTACAAATAAAGCAATAGCATCACAAATTTCACAAATAAAGCATTTTTTTCACTGCATTC
TAGTTGTGGTTTGTCCAAACTCATCAATGTATCTTATCATGTCTGTATACCGTCGACCTCTAGCTAGAGC
TTGGCGTAATCATGGTCATTACCAATGCTTAATCAGTGAGGCACCTATCTCAGCGATCTGTCTATTTCGT
TCATCCATAGTTGCCTGACTCCCCGTCGTGTAGATAACTACGATACGGGAGGGCTTACCATCTGGCCCCA
GCGCTGCGATGATACCGCGAGAACCACGCTCACCGGCTCCGGATTTATCAGCAATAAACCAGCCAGCCGG
AAGGGCCGAGCGCAGAAGTGGTCCTGCAACTTTATCCGCCTCCATCCAGTCTATTAATTGTTGCCGGGAA
GCTAGAGTAAGTAGTTCGCCAGTTAATAGTTTGCGCAACGTTGTTGCCATCGCTACAGGCATCGTGGTGT
CACGCTCGTCGTTTGGTATGGCTTCATTCAGCTCCGGTTCCCAACGATCAAGGCGAGTTACATGATCCCC
CATGTTGTGCAAAAAAGCGGTTAGCTCCTTCGGTCCTCCGATCGTTGTCAGAAGTAAGTTGGCCGCAGTG
TTATCACTCATGGTTATGGCAGCACTGCATAATTCTCTTACTGTCATGCCATCCGTAAGATGCTTTTCTG
TGACTGGTGAGTACTCAACCAAGTCATTCTGAGAATAGTGTATGCGGCGACCGAGTTGCTCTTGCCCGGC
GTCAATACGGGATAATACCGCGCCACATAGCAGAACTTTAAAAGTGCTCATCATTGGAAAACGTTCTTCG
GGGCGAAAACTCTCAAGGATCTTACCGCTGTTGAGATCCAGTTCGATGTAACCCACTCGTGCACCCAACT
GATCTTCAGCATCTTTTACTTTCACCAGCGTTTCTGGGTGAGCAAAAACAGGAAGGCAAAATGCCGCAAA
AAAGGGAATAAGGGCGACACGGAAATGTTGAATACTCATATTCTTCCTT
