>Addgene plasmid #157452 | pD649-HAsp-LRFN4-COMP5AP-AviTag-9xHis | depositor partial sequence | sequence record 304014 | insert (extracellular domain)
TGTCCTTTGCCTTGCGTGTGTCAGAATCTGAGCGAGAGCCTGAGCACCCTGTGTGCCCATAGAGGCCTGC
TGTTCGTGCCTCCTAATGTGGACAGACGGACCGTGGAACTGAGACTGGCCGACAACTTCATCCAGGCTCT
GGGCCCTCCAGACTTCAGAAACATGACCGGCCTGGTGGATCTGACCCTGAGCAGAAACGCCATCACCAGA
ATTGGCGCCAGAGCCTTCGGCGACCTGGAAAGCCTGAGAAGCCTGCACCTGGACGGCAACAGACTGGTGG
AACTCGGCACCGGATCTCTGAGAGGCCCTGTGAATCTGCAGCACCTGATCCTGAGCGGCAACCAGCTGGG
AAGAATTGCCCCTGGCGCCTTCGACGACTTCCTGGAATCTCTGGAAGATCTGGACCTGAGCTACAACAAC
CTGAGACAGGTGCCATGGGCCGGCATTGGAGCTATGCCTGCTCTGCACACCCTGAACCTGGACCACAACC
TGATCGATGCTCTGCCTCCTGGCGCTTTTGCTCAGCTGGGACAACTGAGCAGACTGGACCTCACCAGCAA
CAGGCTGGCTACTCTGGCTCCCGATCCTCTGTTTAGCAGAGGCAGAGATGCCGAGGCCTCTCCTGCTCCT
CTGGTGCTGAGCTTTAGCGGCAATCCCCTGCACTGCAACTGCGAGCTGCTGTGGCTTCGGAGACTGGCTA
GACCCGACGATCTGGAAACCTGCGCTTCTCCTCCTGGACTGGCCGGCAGATACTTTTGGGCTGTGCCTGA
GGGCGAGTTCAGCTGCGAACCTCCTCTGATCGCCAGACACACCCAGAGACTGTGGGTGCTCGAAGGACAG
AGGGCCACACTGAGATGTAGAGCCCTGGGAGATCCCGCTCCTACCATGCATTGGGTCGGACCCGATGATA
GACTCGTGGGCAACAGCAGCAGAGCCAGGGCCTTTCCTAATGGCACCCTGGAAATCGGCGTTACCGGTGC
TGGCGACGCTGGCGGATACACCTGTATCGCTACAAATCCTGCCGGCGAGGCCACCGCTAGAGTTGAACTG
AGAGTTCTGGCCCTGCCTCACGGCGGAAATAGCTCTGCTGAAGGTGGCAGACCCGGACCTTCTGATATTG
CCGCCTCTGCCAGAACAGCCGCTGAAGGCGAGGGAACACTGGAATCTGAACCCGCCGTGCAAGTGACCGA
AGTGACAGCCACATCTGGCCTGGTGTCTTGGGGACCTGGTAGACCTGCTGATCCCGTGTGGATGTTCCAG
ATCCAGTACAACAGCTCCGAGGACGAGACACTGATCTACAGAATCGTGCCCGCCAGCAGCCACCACTTTC
TGCTGAAACATCTGGTGCCTGGCGCCGACTACGATCTGTGTCTGCTGGCTCTTTCTCCTGCCGCCGGTCC
TAGTGATCTGACCGCTACAAGACTGCTGGGCTGCGCCCACTTTAGCACCTTGCCTGCTTCTCCACTGTGT
CACGCCCTGCAGGCTCATGTGCTCGGAGGAACACTT
